Addgene plasmid #25547: CKMT2
Purpose: Bacterial expression for structure determination; may not be full ORF
Depositing lab: Cheryl Arrowsmith. Depositing organization: University of Toronto.
Backbone
  Vector backbone: pET28a-LIC
  Backbone manufacturer: SGC
  Backbone size w/o insert (bp): 7328
  Vector type: Bacterial Expression
Growth in bacteria
  Bacterial resistance: Kanamycin, 50 μg/mL
  Growth temperature: 37°C
  Growth strain: DH5alpha
  Copy number: Low Copy
Gene/Insert
  Gene/Insert name: CKMT2 (alt names: PDB: 2GL6; creatine kinase, mitochondrial 2 (sarcomeric); SMTCK)
  Species: H. sapiens (human)
  Insert size (bp): 1170
  Entrez Gene: CKMT2 (a.k.a. SMTCK)
  Tag / fusion protein: His (N terminal on insert)
  Cloning method: Restriction Enzyme
  Sequencing primers: 5′ T7; 3′ T7-term
Terms and licenses: Academic/Nonprofit Terms; Industry Terms: Not Available to Industry
Depositor comments: PDB: 2GL6 http://www.thesgc.org/structures/2GL6/
How to cite: CKMT2 was a gift from Cheryl Arrowsmith (Addgene plasmid # 25547 ; http://n2t.net/addgene:25547 ; RRID:Addgene_25547)
