[The description below was written by a language model from this plasmid's Addgene catalogue record.]
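Description:
CKMT2 is a bacterial expression plasmid built on the pET28a-LIC backbone, a ligation-independent-cloning derivative of pET28a produced by a structural genomics group. It carries a human CKMT2 insert of about 1.17 kb, encoding sarcomeric mitochondrial creatine kinase (also known as SMTCK), the enzyme that transfers phosphate between ATP and creatine in the mitochondria of striated muscle. The plasmid is selected with kanamycin, is listed as low copy, and is propagated in a standard cloning strain. The backbone without insert is recorded as roughly 7.3 kb, and the cloning method is catalogued as restriction enzyme based despite the LIC designation of the vector.

The insert is fused to an N-terminal His tag, which allows the recombinant protein to be purified by immobilised metal affinity chromatography. The record does not explicitly name the promoter, but the listed T7 and T7-terminator sequencing primers fit the usual pET arrangement, in which the coding sequence sits between a T7 promoter and T7 terminator and is expressed in hosts supplying T7 RNA polymerase. No feature table is provided, so details such as protease cleavage sites between tag and insert cannot be confirmed.

The stated purpose is bacterial production of protein for structure determination. The record cautions that the insert may not be the full open reading frame, as is common for constructs with boundaries trimmed to favour crystallisation. The depositor links the construct to a deposited crystal structure of the protein, so it suits production of purified CKMT2 for structural, biophysical or enzymatic studies.
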