>Addgene plasmid #25547 | CKMT2 | depositor partial sequence | sequence record 11951 | Author sequence
ACCACCGGGTACCTGCTGAACCGGCAGAAAGTGTGTGCCGAGGTC
[1125 nt withheld, positions 46-1170]
