>Addgene plasmid #25547 | CKMT2 | addgene partial sequence | sequence record 31530 | 25547 with T7
GAGTAATTCCCTCTGAATATTTTGTTTAACTTTAAGAAGGAGATATACCATGGGCAGCAGCCATCATCAT
CATCATCACAGCAGCGGCCTGGTTCCGCGTGGTAGTACCACCGGGTACCTGCTGAACCGGCAGAAAGTGT
GTGCCGAGGTC
[698 nt withheld, positions 152-849]
